>Addgene plasmid #143872 | TFORF2172 | addgene full sequence | sequence record 396296 | Addgene NGS Result
TTAATGTAGTCTTATGCAATACTCTTGTAGTCTTGCAACATGGTAACGATGAGTTAGCAACATGCCTTAC
AAGGAGAGAAAAAGCACCGTGCATGCCGATTGGTGGAAGTAAGGTGGTACGATCGTGCCTTATTAGGAAG
GCAACAGACGGGTCTGACATGGATTGGACGAACCACTGAATTGCCGCATTGCAGAGATATTGTATTTAAG
TGCCTAGCTCGATACATAAACGGGTCTCTCTGGTTAGACCAGATCTGAGCCTGGGAGCTCTCTGGCTAAC
TAGGGAACCCACTGCTTAAGCCTCAATAAAGCTTGCCTTGAGTGCTTCAAGTAGTGTGTGCCCGTCTGTT
GTGTGACTCTGGTAACTAGAGATCCCTCAGACCCTTTTAGTCAGTGTGGAAAATCTCTAGCAGTGGCGCC
CGAACAGGGACTTGAAAGCGAAAGGGAAACCAGAGGAGCTCTCTCGACGCAGGACTCGGCTTGCTGAAGC
GCGCACGGCAAGAGGCGAGGGGCGGCGACTGGTGAGTACGCCAAAAATTTTGACTAGCGGAGGCTAGAAG
GAGAGAGATGGGTGCGAGAGCGTCAGTATTAAGCGGGGGAGAATTAGATCGCGATGGGAAAAAATTCGGT
TAAGGCCAGGGGGAAAGAAAAAATATAAATTAAAACATATAGTATGGGCAAGCAGGGAGCTAGAACGATT
CGCAGTTAATCCTGGCCTGTTAGAAACATCAGAAGGCTGTAGACAAATACTGGGACAGCTACAACCATCC
CTTCAGACAGGATCAGAAGAACTTAGATCATTATATAATACAGTAGCAACCCTCTATTGTGTGCATCAAA
GGATAGAGATAAAAGACACCAAGGAAGCTTTAGACAAGATAGAGGAAGAGCAAAACAAAAGTAAGACCAC
CGCACAGCAAGCGGCCGCTGATCTTCAGACCTGGAGGAGGAGATATGAGGGACAATTGGAGAAGTGAATT
ATATAAATATAAAGTAGTAAAAATTGAACCATTAGGAGTAGCACCCACCAAGGCAAAGAGAAGAGTGGTG
CAGAGAGAAAAAAGAGCAGTGGGAATAGGAGCTTTGTTCCTTGGGTTCTTGGGAGCAGCAGGAAGCACTA
TGGGCGCAGCGTCAATGACGCTGACGGTACAGGCCAGACAATTATTGTCTGGTATAGTGCAGCAGCAGAA
CAATTTGCTGAGGGCTATTGAGGCGCAACAGCATCTGTTGCAACTCACAGTCTGGGGCATCAAGCAGCTC
CAGGCAAGAATCCTGGCTGTGGAAAGATACCTAAAGGATCAACAGCTCCTGGGGATTTGGGGTTGCTCTG
GAAAACTCATTTGCACCACTGCTGTGCCTTGGAATGCTAGTTGGAGTAATAAATCTCTGGAACAGATTTG
GAATCACACGACCTGGATGGAGTGGGACAGAGAAATTAACAATTACACAAGCTTAATACACTCCTTAATT
GAAGAATCGCAAAACCAGCAAGAAAAGAATGAACAAGAATTATTGGAATTAGATAAATGGGCAAGTTTGT
GGAATTGGTTTAACATAACAAATTGGCTGTGGTATATAAAATTATTCATAATGATAGTAGGAGGCTTGGT
AGGTTTAAGAATAGTTTTTGCTGTACTTTCTATAGTGAATAGAGTTAGGCAGGGATATTCACCATTATCG
TTTCAGACCCACCTCCCAACCCCGAGGGGACCCATGCATTGCATCTCAATTAGTCAGCAACCAGGTGTGG
AAAGTCCCCAGGCTCCCCAGCAGGCAGAAGTATGCAAAGCATGCGTCTCAATTAGTCAGCAACCATAGTC
CCGCCCCTAACTCCGCCCATCCCGCCCCTAACTCCGCCCAGTTCCGCCCATTCTCCGCCCCATGGCTGAC
TAATTTTTTTTATTTATGCAGAGGCCGAGGCCGCCTCGGCCTCTGAGCTATTCCAGAAGTAGTGAGGAGG
CTTTTTTGGAGGCCTAGGCTTTTGCAAAAAGCTTTCTAGAGGTACCACCGGAGCTTACCATGACCGAGTA
CAAGCCCACGGTGCGCCTCGCCACCCGCGACGACGTCCCCAGGGCCGTACGCACCCTCGCCGCCGCGTTC
GCCGACTACCCCGCCACGCGCCACACCGTCGATCCGGACCGCCACATCGAGCGGGTCACCGAGCTGCAAG
AACTCTTCCTCACGCGCGTCGGGCTCGACATCGGCAAGGTGTGGGTCGCGGACGACGGCGCCGCCGTGGC
GGTCTGGACCACGCCGGAGAGCGTCGAAGCGGGGGCGGTGTTCGCCGAGATCGGCCCGCGCATGGCCGAG
TTGAGCGGTTCCCGGCTGGCCGCGCAGCAACAGATGGAAGGCCTCCTGGCGCCGCACCGGCCCAAGGAGC
CCGCGTGGTTCCTGGCCACCGTCGGCGTCTCGCCCGACCACCAGGGCAAGGGTCTGGGCAGCGCCGTCGT
GCTCCCCGGAGTGGAGGCGGCCGAGCGCGCCGGGGTGCCCGCCTTCCTGGAGACCTCCGCGCCCCGCAAC
CTCCCCTTCTACGAGCGGCTCGGCTTCACCGTCACCGCCGACGTCGAGGTGCCCGAAGGACCGCGCACCT
GGTGCATGACCCGCAAGCCCGGTGCCAGTTAACGAATTCTAGATCTTGAGACAAATGGCAGTATTCATCC
ACAATTTTAAAAGAAAAGGGGGGATTGGGGGGTACAGTGCAGGGGAAAGAATAGTAGACATAATAGCAAC
AGACATACAAACTAAAGAATTACAAAAACAAATTACAAAAATTCAAAATTTTCGGGTTTATTACAGGGAC
AGCAGAGATCCACTTTGGCGCCGGCTCGAGGCCTGCAGGTGCAAAGATGGATAAAGTTTTAAACAGAGAG
GAATCTTTGCAGCTAATGGACCTTCTAGGTCTTGAAAGGAGTGGGAATTGGCTCCGGTGCCCGTCAGTGG
GCAGAGCGCACATCGCCCACAGTCCCCGAGAAGTTGGGGGGAGGGGTCGGCAATTGAACCGGTGCCTAGA
GAAGGTGGCGCGGGGTAAACTGGGAAAGTGATGTCGTGTACTGGCTCCGCCTTTTTCCCGAGGGTGGGGG
AGAACCGTATATAAGTGCAGTAGTCGCCGTGAACGTTCTTTTTCGCAACGGGTTTGCCGCCAGAACACAG
GTAAGTGCCGTGTGTGGTTCCCGCGGGCCTGGCCTCTTTACGGGTTATGGCCCTTGCGTGCCTTGAATTA
CTTCCACCTGGCTGCAGTACGTGATTCTTGATCCCGAGCTTCGGGTTGGAAGTGGGTGGGAGAGTTCGAG
GCCTTGCGCTTAAGGAGCCCCTTCGCCTCGTGCTTGAGTTGAGGCCTGGCCTGGGCGCTGGGGCCGCCGC
GTGCGAATCTGGTGGCACCTTCGCGCCTGTCTCGCTGCTTTCGATAAGTCTCTAGCCATTTAAAATTTTT
GATGACCTGCTGCGACGCTTTTTTTCTGGCAAGATAGTCTTGTAAATGCGGGCCAAGATCTGCACACTGG
TATTTCGGTTTTTGGGGCCGCGGGCGGCGACGGGGCCCGTGCGTCCCAGCGCACATGTTCGGCGAGGCGG
GGCCTGCGAGCGCGGCCACCGAGAATCGGACGGGGGTAGTCTCAAGCTGGCCGGCCTGCTCTGGTGCCTG
GCCTCGCGCCGCCGTGTATCGCCCCGCCCTGGGCGGCAAGGCTGGCCCGGTCGGCACCAGTTGCGTGAGC
GGAAAGATGGCCGCTTCCCGGCCCTGCTGCAGGGAGCTCAAAATGGAGGACGCGGCGCTCGGGAGAGCGG
GCGGGTGAGTCACCCACACAAAGGAAAAGGGCCTTTCCGTCCTCAGCCGTCGCTTCATGTGACTCCACGG
AGTACCGGGCGCCGTCCAGGCACCTCGATTAGTTCTCGAGCTTTTGGAGTACGTCGTCTTTAGGTTGGGG
GGAGGGGTTTTATGCGATGGAGTTTCCCCACACTGAGTGGGTGGAGACTGAAGTTAGGCCAGCTTGGCAC
TTGATGTAATTCTCCTTGGAATTTGCCCTTTTTGAGTTTGGATCTTGGTTCATTCTCAAGCCTCAGACAG
TGGTTCAAAGTTTTTTTCTTCCATTTCAGGTGTCGTGAGGCTAGCACCGCCACCATGGCGGCGGCCGCCC
TGAGGGACCCCGCTCAGGTTCCTGTGGCTGCAGACTTGCTTACAGACCATGAGGAGGGCTATGTGACCTT
TGAGGATGTGGCTGTCTACTTCTCCCAGGAGGAATGGAGATTGCTTGATGACGCTCAGAGGCTCCTCTAC
CGCAATGTGATGCTGGAGAACTTTACACTTCTGGCCTCTCTGGGACTTGCATCTTCCAAGACCCATGAAA
TAACCCAGCTGGAGTCATGGGAGGAGCCCTTCATGCCTGCTTGGGAAGTTGTGACTTCAGCCATACCGAG
AGGTTGTTGGCATGGAGCCGAGGCTGAGGAGGCTCCTGAGCAGATTGCTTCTGTAGGACTGCTCAGTTCA
AACATTCAGCAACACCAGAAGCAGCACTGTGGAGAGAAACCCTTAAAAAGACAAGAGGGCAGGGTCCCAG
TTTTGAGGAGTTGCAAAGTTCACCTATCAGAGAAGTCCTTGCAAAGCAGGGAGGTTGGGAAGGCCCTCCT
GATCAGCTCAGGTGTTCTCAAGCACCAGGTGACTCACACAGGAGAGAAGTCACATAGGAGCTCCAAAAGT
AGGGAGGCCTTTCATGCTGGAAAAAGGCATTACAAATGCAGTGAATGTGGGAAAGCCTTTGGTCAGAAAT
ATTTACTTGTTCAGCACCAGAGACTACATGCTGGGAAAAAGACGTATGAATGCAGTGAATGTGGGAAGTT
ATTTAGAGATATGTCCAACCTTTTTATACACCAAATAGTTCACACTGGAGAAAGGCCTTACGGGTGTAGT
AACTGTGGAAAATCCTTTAGCCGTAATGCTCACCTCATTGAACACCAGAGAGTTCACACTGGAGAAAAGC
CTTTTACATGCAGTGAATGTGGAAAAGCTTTCAGGCATAATTCCACACTTGTTCAGCATCACAAAATCCA
CACTGGAGTAAGGCCTTATGAGTGCAGTGAATGTGGAAAATTGTTTAGTTTCAACTCCAGCCTCATGAAA
CATCAGAGAATTCACACTGGAGAAAGACCTTATAAGTGCAGTGAATGTGGAAAATTCTATAGCCACAAGT
CCAACCTTATCAAACATTGGCGTGTTCATACTGGAGAAAGGCCTTACAAGTGCAGCGACTGTGGGAAATT
TTTTACCCAATGCTCAAGCCTCATGCAACATCAAAAAGTTCACACTGGAGAAAAGCCTTTTAAGTGCAAT
GAATGTGGGAGATTCTTTAGAGAGAATTCCACCCTAGTTAGACATCAGAGGGTTCACACTGGAGCAAAGC
CTTATGAGTGCAGGGAATGTGGGAAATTTTTTAGCCAAAGCTCAACCCTCATGCAACATCGAAAAGTTCA
CATTGGAGAAAAGCCTTTTAAGTGCAATGAATGTGGGAGATTGTTTAGAGAGAATTCCAGCCTTGTTAAA
CATCAGAGGGTTCACACTGGAGCAAAGCCTTATGAGTGCAGGGAATGTGGGAAGTTTTTTCGCCACAACT
CCAGTCTTTTTAAACATCGAAGGATTCACACTGGAGAAATGCAGTAGTAATGAACTAGTCCGTAACTTGA
AAGTATTTCGATTTCTTGGCTTTATATATCTTGTGGAAAGGACGAAACTTTACAGGACCTTCAGACCTCA
CGCGTTAAGTCGACAATCAACCTCTGGATTACAAAATTTGTGAAAGATTGACTGGTATTCTTAACTATGT
TGCTCCTTTTACGCTATGTGGATACGCTGCTTTAATGCCTTTGTATCATGCTATTGCTTCCCGTATGGCT
TTCATTTTCTCCTCCTTGTATAAATCCTGGTTGCTGTCTCTTTATGAGGAGTTGTGGCCCGTTGTCAGGC
AACGTGGCGTGGTGTGCACTGTGTTTGCTGACGCAACCCCCACTGGTTGGGGCATTGCCACCACCTGTCA
GCTCCTTTCCGGGACTTTCGCTTTCCCCCTCCCTATTGCCACGGCGGAACTCATCGCCGCCTGCCTTGCC
CGCTGCTGGACAGGGGCTCGGCTGTTGGGCACTGACAATTCCGTGGTGTTGTCGGGGAAATCATCGTCCT
TTCCTTGGCTGCTCGCCTGTGTTGCCACCTGGATTCTGCGCGGGACGTCCTTCTGCTACGTCCCTTCGGC
CCTCAATCCAGCGGACCTTCCTTCCCGCGGCCTGCTGCCGGCTCTGCGGCCTCTTCCGCGTCTTCGCCTT
CGCCCTCAGACGAGTCGGATCTCCCTTTGGGCCGCCTCCCCGCGTCGACTTTAAGACCAATGACTTACAA
GGCAGCTGTAGATCTTAGCCACTTTTTAAAAGAAAAGGGGGGACTGGAAGGGCTAATTCACTCCCAACGA
AGACAAGATCTGCTTTTTGCTTGTACTGGGTCTCTCTGGTTAGACCAGATCTGAGCCTGGGAGCTCTCTG
GCTAACTAGGGAACCCACTGCTTAAGCCTCAATAAAGCTTGCCTTGAGTGCTTCAAGTAGTGTGTGCCCG
TCTGTTGTGTGACTCTGGTAACTAGAGATCCCTCAGACCCTTTTAGTCAGTGTGGAAAATCTCTAGCAGT
ACGTATAGTAGTTCATGTCATCTTATTATTCAGTATTTATAACTTGCAAAGAAATGAATATCAGAGAGTG
AGAGGAACTTGTTTATTGCAGCTTATAATGGTTACAAATAAAGCAATAGCATCACAAATTTCACAAATAA
AGCATTTTTTTCACTGCATTCTAGTTGTGGTTTGTCCAAACTCATCAATGTATCTTATCATGTCTGGCTC
TAGCTATCCCGCCCCTAACTCCGCCCATCCCGCCCCTAACTCCGCCCAGTTCCGCCCATTCTCCGCCCCA
TGGCTGACTAATTTTTTTTATTTATGCAGAGGCCGAGGCCGCCTCGGCCTCTGAGCTATTCCAGAAGTAG
TGAGGAGGCTTTTTTGGAGGCCTAGGGACGTACCCAATTCGCCCTATAGTGAGTCGTATTACGCGCGCTC
ACTGGCCGTCGTTTTACAACGTCGTGACTGGGAAAACCCTGGCGTTACCCAACTTAATCGCCTTGCAGCA
CATCCCCCTTTCGCCAGCTGGCGTAATAGCGAAGAGGCCCGCACCGATCGCCCTTCCCAACAGTTGCGCA
GCCTGAATGGCGAATGGG
[124 nt withheld, positions 7229-7352]
C
[91 nt withheld, positions 7354-7444]
A
[49 nt withheld, positions 7446-7494]
CCTTTGACGTTGGAGTCCACGTTCTTT
[37 nt withheld, positions 7522-7558]
ACCCTATCTCGGTCTATTCTTTTGATTTATAAGGGATTTTGCCGATTTCGGCCTATTGGTTAAAAAATGA
GCTGATTTAACAAAAATTTAACGCGAATTTTAACAAAATATTAACGCTTACAATTTAGGTGGCACTTTTC
GGGGAAATGTGCGCGGAACCCCTATTTGTTTATTTTTCTAAATACATTCAAATATGTATCCGCTCATGAG
ACAATAACCCTGATAAATGCTTCAATAATATTGAAAAAGGAAGAGTATGAGTATTCAACATTTCCGTGTC
GCCCTTATTCCCTTTTTTGCGGCATTTTGCCTTCCTGTTTTTGCTCACCCAGAAACGCTGGTGAAAGTAA
AAGATGCTGAAGATCAGTTGGGTGCACGAGTGGGTTACATCGAACTGGATCTCAACAGCGGTAAGATCCT
TGAGAGTTTTCGCCCCGAAGAACGTTTTCCAATGATGAGCACTTTTAAAGTTCTGCTATGTGGCGCGGTA
TTATCCCGTATTGACGCCGGGCAAGAGCAACTCGGTCGCCGCATACACTATTCTCAGAATGACTTGGTTG
AGTACTCACCAGTCACAGAAAAGCATCTTACGGATGGCATGACAGTAAGAGAATTATGCAGTGCTGCCAT
AACCATGAGTGATAACACTGCGGCCAACTTACTTCTGACAACGATCGGAGGACCGAAGGAGCTAACCGCT
TTTTTGCACAACATGGGGGATCATGTAACTCGCCTTGATCGTTGGGAACCGGAGCTGAATGAAGCCATAC
CAAACGACGAGCGTGACACCACGATGCCTGTAGCAATGGCAACAACGTTGCGCAAACTATTAACTGGCGA
ACTACTTACTCTAGCTTCCCGGCAACAATTAATAGACTGGATGGAGGCGGATAAAGTTGCAGGACCACTT
CTGCGCTCGGCCCTTCCGGCTGGCTGGTTTATTGCTGATAAATCTGGAGCCGGTGAGCGTGGGTCTCGCG
GTATCATTGCAGCACTGGGGCCAGATGGTAAGCCCTCCCGTATCGTAGTTATCTACACGACGGGGAGTCA
GGCAACTATGGATGAACGAAATAGACAGATCGCTGAGATAGGTGCCTCACTGATTAAGCATTGGTAACTG
TCAGACCAAGTTTACTCATATATACTTTAGATTGATTTAAAACTTCATTTTTAATTTAAAAGGATCTAGG
TGAAGATCCTTTTTGATAATCTCATGACCAAAATCCCTTAACGTGAGTTTTCGTTCCACTGAGCGTCAGA
CCCCGTAGAAAAGATCAAAGGATCTTCTTGAGATCCTTTTTTTCTGCGCGTAATCTGCTGCTTGCAAACA
AAAAAACCACCGCTACCAGCGGTGGTTTGTTTGCCGGATCAAGAGCTACCAACTCTTTTTCCGAAGGTAA
CTGGCTTCAGCAGAGCGCAGATACCAAATACTGTTCTTCTAGTGTAGCCGTAGTTAGGCCACCACTTCAA
GAACTCTGTAGCACCGCCTACATACCTCGCTCTGCTAATCCTGTTACCAGTGGCTGCTGCCAGTGGCGAT
AAGTCGTGTCTTACCGGGTTGGACTCAAGACGATAGTTACCGGATAAGGCGCAGCGGTCGGGCTGAACGG
GGGGTTCGTGCACACAGCCCAGCTTGGAGCGAACGACCTACACCGAACTGAGATACCTACAGCGTGAGCT
ATGAGAAAGCGCCACGCTTCCCGAAGGGAGAAAGGCGGACAGGTATCCGGTAAGCGGCAGGGTCGGAACA
GGAGAGCGCACGAGGGAGCTTCCAGGGGGAAACGCCTGGTATCTTTATAGTCCTGTCGGGTTTCGCCACC
TCTGACTTGAGCGTCGATTTTTGTGATGCTCGTCAGGGGGGCGGAGCCTATGGAAAAACGCCAGCAACGC
GGCCTTTTTACGGTTCCTGGCCTTTTGCTGGCCTTTTGCTCACATGTTCTTTCCTGCGTTATCCCCTGAT
TCTGTGGATAACCGTATTACCGCCTTTGAGTGAGCTGATACCGCTCGCCGCAGCCGAACGACCGAGCGCA
GCGAGTCAGTGAGCGAGGAAGCGGAAGAGCGCCCAATACGCAAACCGCCTCTCCCCGCGCGTTGGCCGAT
TCATTAATGCAGCTGGCACGACAGGTTTCCCGACTGGAAAGCGGGCAGTGAGCGCAACGCAATTAATGTG
AGTTAGCTCACTCATTAGGCACCCCAGGCTTTACACTTTATGCTTCCGGCTCGTATGTTGTGTGGAATTG
TGAGCGGATAACAATTTCACACAGGAAACAGCTATGACCATGATTACGCCAAGCGCGCAATTAACCCTCA
CTAAAGGGAACAAAAGCTGGAGCTGCAAGC
Features (pLannotate 1.2.2; 31 found; start..end, strand, type, name):
      5..231     +  promoter       RSV promoter: Rous sarcoma virus enhancer/promoter
    232..412     +  LTR            5' LTR (truncated): truncated 5' long terminal repeat (LTR) from HIV-1
    459..584     +  misc_feature   HIV-1 Ψ: packaging signal of human immunodeficiency virus type 1
    568..931     +  CDS            HIV-1 gag (fragment): gag protein from human immunodeficiency virus 1; gag
   1077..1310    +  misc_feature   RRE: The Rev response element (RRE) of HIV-1 allows for Rev-dependent mRNA export from the nucleus to the cytoplasm.
   1687..1713    +  CDS            Rev (fragment): human immunodeficiency virus 1 (HIV-1) Rev protein; rev; enhances nuclear export of unspliced and incompletely spliced viral mRNAs
   1720..1743    +  promoter       SV40 promoter (fragment): SV40 early promoter
   1744..1815    +  promoter       SV40 promoter (fragment): SV40 enhancer and early promoter
   1839..1974    +  rep_origin     SV40 ori: SV40 origin of replication
   2020..2616    +  CDS            PuroR (fragment): puromycin N-acetyltransferase; pac from Streptomyces; confers resistance to puromycin
   2665..2782    +  misc_feature   cPPT/CTS: central polypurine tract and central termination sequence of HIV-1
   2847..2913    +  CDS            small t antigen (fragment): SV40 (simian virus 40) small t antigen
   2920..4098    +  promoter       EF-1α promoter: strong constitutive promoter for human elongation factor EF-1α
   4115..4786    +  CDS            ZNF419 (fragment): ZN419_HUMAN - Also known as ZNF419A. Experimental evidence at protein level: Swiss-Prot protein existence level 1. May be involved in transcriptional regulation. From Homo sapiens (Human).
   5660..5713    +  promoter       U6 promoter (fragment): RNA polymerase III promoter for human U6 snRNA
   5755..6343    +  misc_feature   WPRE: woodchuck hepatitis virus posttranscriptional regulatory element
   6394..6413    +  misc_feature   cPPT/CTS (fragment): central polypurine tract and central termination sequence of HIV-1
   6415..6648    +  LTR            3' LTR (ΔU3): self-inactivating 3' long terminal repeat (LTR) from HIV-1
   6726..6847    +  polyA_signal   SV40 poly(A) signal: SV40 polyadenylation signal
   6887..7022    +  rep_origin     SV40 ori: SV40 origin of replication
   7043..7061    -  promoter       T7 promoter: promoter for bacteriophage T7 RNA polymerase
   7069..7224    +  CDS            lacZα (fragment): LacZα fragment of β-galactosidase; lacZ fragment
   7229..7657    +  rep_origin     f1 ori (sequence partly withheld): f1 bacteriophage origin of replication; arrow indicates direction of (+) strand synthesis
   7710..7814    +  promoter       AmpR promoter: bla
   7815..8675    +  CDS            AmpR: β-lactamase; bla; confers resistance to ampicillin, carbenicillin, and related antibiotics
   8846..9434    +  rep_origin     ori: high-copy-number ColE1/pMB1/pBR322/pUC origin of replication
   9617..9709    +  CDS            lacI (fragment): lac repressor; lacI; The lac repressor binds to the lac operator to inhibit transcription in E. coli. This inhibition can be relieved by adding lactose or isopropyl-β-D-thiogalactopyranoside (IPTG).
   9722..9743    +  protein_bind   CAP binding site: CAP binding activates transcription in the presence of cAMP. E. coli catabolite activator protein
   9758..9788    +  promoter       lac promoter: promoter for the E. coli lac operon
   9796..9812    +  protein_bind   lac operator: The lac repressor binds to the lac operator to inhibit transcription in E. coli. This inhibition can be relieved by adding lactose or isopropyl-β-D-thiogalactopyranoside (IPTG). lac repressor encoded by lacI
   9857..9875    +  promoter       T3 promoter: promoter for bacteriophage T3 RNA polymerase
