[The description below was written by a language model from this plasmid's Addgene catalogue record and pLannotate feature annotations shown in this document.]
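Description:
TFORF2172 is a third-generation-style, self-inactivating lentiviral expression plasmid built on the pLX_TRC317 backbone and carrying the human zinc-finger gene ZNF419 as its insert. It belongs to a large barcoded transcription factor ORF collection in which each construct carries a unique 24-bp barcode, so that the overexpressed factor can be identified by sequencing in pooled screens. In bacteria the plasmid is maintained by a high-copy ColE1/pUC-type origin and selected with ampicillin through the bla gene. An f1 origin and remnants of a lac/T7/T3 cloning region are also present in the backbone. The depositor notes that the plasmid can recombine, which is common for LTR-containing vectors.

The viral portion begins with an RSV promoter fused to a truncated HIV-1 5' LTR, which drives Tat-independent production of genomic RNA in packaging cells. This is followed by the Ψ packaging signal with a partial gag sequence, and the RRE for Rev-dependent nuclear export. An SV40 early promoter/origin drives puromycin N-acetyltransferase for selection of transduced mammalian cells. A cPPT/CTS element, which aids nuclear import of the provirus, precedes the EF-1α promoter that constitutively expresses the ZNF419 ORF. The annotation matches only the first part of the roughly 1.6 kb insert to ZNF419, and the barcode itself is not annotated, so its exact position is not stated in the record. A WPRE downstream enhances transcript stability and expression, and the ΔU3 3' LTR inactivates the viral promoter after integration. The construct is used to make lentivirus for stable ZNF419 overexpression, for example in directed differentiation screens.
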