Addgene plasmid #143872: TFORF2172
Purpose: Lentiviral vector for overexpressing transcription factor ORFs with unique 24-bp barcodes. Barcodes facilitate identification of transcription factors in pooled screens.
Depositing lab: Feng Zhang. Depositing organization: Broad Institute. Publication: A transcription factor atlas of directed differentiation. Joung J, Ma S, Tay T, Geiger-Schuller KR, Kirchgatterer PC, Verdine VK, Guo B, Arias-Garcia MA, Allen WE, Singh A, Kuksenko O, Abudayyeh OO, Gootenberg JS, Fu Z, Macrae RK, Buenrostro JD, Regev A, Zhang F. Cell. 2023 Jan 5;186(1):209-229.e26. doi: 10.1016/j.cell.2022.11.026. PubMed 36608654.
Backbone
  Vector backbone: pLX_TRC317
  Backbone manufacturer: Broad Institute Genetic Perturbation Platform
  Backbone size w/o insert (bp): 8264
  Vector type: Mammalian Expression, Lentiviral
  Selectable markers: Puromycin
Growth in bacteria
  Bacterial resistance: Ampicillin, 100 μg/mL
  Growth temperature: 37°C
  Growth strain: NEB Stable
  Copy number: High Copy
Gene/Insert
  Gene/Insert name: ZNF419
  Species: H. sapiens (human)
  Insert size (bp): 1634
  Entrez Gene: ZNF419 (a.k.a. ZNF419A, FLJ23233)
  Promoter: EF1a
  Cloning method: Unknown
  Sequencing primers: 5′ GGGTGGAGACTGAAGTTAGGCCAG; 3′ CACATAGCGTAAAAGGAGCAACATAG
Terms and licenses: Academic/Nonprofit Terms; Industry Terms: Not Available to Industry
Depositor comments: NM_024691,ENST00000221735 . The transcription factor ORF portion of this plasmid was synthesized by Genewiz. Please test multiple small colonies in case of plasmid recombination. To make this collection available in a timely manner, a portion of this collection was not fully sequenced by Addgene. If an Addgene verified full plasmid sequence is not available, please contact us prior to placing an order to request the full sequence.
How to cite: TFORF2172 was a gift from Feng Zhang (Addgene plasmid # 143872 ; http://n2t.net/addgene:143872 ; RRID:Addgene_143872)
