>Addgene plasmid #143872 | TFORF2172 | depositor partial sequence | sequence record 283743 | Insert
ACCGCCACCATGGCGGCGGCCGCCCTGAGGGACCCCGCTCAGGTTCCTGTGGCTGCAGACTTGCTTACAG
ACCATGAGGAGGGCTATGTGACCTTTGAGGATGTGGCTGTCTACTTCTCCCAGGAGGAATGGAGATTGCT
TGATGACGCTCAGAGGCTCCTCTACCGCAATGTGATGCTGGAGAACTTTACACTTCTGGCCTCTCTGGGA
CTTGCATCTTCCAAGACCCATGAAATAACCCAGCTGGAGTCATGGGAGGAGCCCTTCATGCCTGCTTGGG
AAGTTGTGACTTCAGCCATACCGAGAGGTTGTTGGCATGGAGCCGAGGCTGAGGAGGCTCCTGAGCAGAT
TGCTTCTGTAGGACTGCTCAGTTCAAACATTCAGCAACACCAGAAGCAGCACTGTGGAGAGAAACCCTTA
AAAAGACAAGAGGGCAGGGTCCCAGTTTTGAGGAGTTGCAAAGTTCACCTATCAGAGAAGTCCTTGCAAA
GCAGGGAGGTTGGGAAGGCCCTCCTGATCAGCTCAGGTGTTCTCAAGCACCAGGTGACTCACACAGGAGA
GAAGTCACATAGGAGCTCCAAAAGTAGGGAGGCCTTTCATGCTGGAAAAAGGCATTACAAATGCAGTGAA
TGTGGGAAAGCCTTTGGTCAGAAATATTTACTTGTTCAGCACCAGAGACTACATGCTGGGAAAAAGACGT
ATGAATGCAGTGAATGTGGGAAGTTATTTAGAGATATGTCCAACCTTTTTATACACCAAATAGTTCACAC
TGGAGAAAGGCCTTACGGGTGTAGTAACTGTGGAAAATCCTTTAGCCGTAATGCTCACCTCATTGAACAC
CAGAGAGTTCACACTGGAGAAAAGCCTTTTACATGCAGTGAATGTGGAAAAGCTTTCAGGCATAATTCCA
CACTTGTTCAGCATCACAAAATCCACACTGGAGTAAGGCCTTATGAGTGCAGTGAATGTGGAAAATTGTT
TAGTTTCAACTCCAGCCTCATGAAACATCAGAGAATTCACACTGGAGAAAGACCTTATAAGTGCAGTGAA
TGTGGAAAATTCTATAGCCACAAGTCCAACCTTATCAAACATTGGCGTGTTCATACTGGAGAAAGGCCTT
ACAAGTGCAGCGACTGTGGGAAATTTTTTACCCAATGCTCAAGCCTCATGCAACATCAAAAAGTTCACAC
TGGAGAAAAGCCTTTTAAGTGCAATGAATGTGGGAGATTCTTTAGAGAGAATTCCACCCTAGTTAGACAT
CAGAGGGTTCACACTGGAGCAAAGCCTTATGAGTGCAGGGAATGTGGGAAATTTTTTAGCCAAAGCTCAA
CCCTCATGCAACATCGAAAAGTTCACATTGGAGAAAAGCCTTTTAAGTGCAATGAATGTGGGAGATTGTT
TAGAGAGAATTCCAGCCTTGTTAAACATCAGAGGGTTCACACTGGAGCAAAGCCTTATGAGTGCAGGGAA
TGTGGGAAGTTTTTTCGCCACAACTCCAGTCTTTTTAAACATCGAAGGATTCACACTGGAGAAATGCAGT
AGTAATGAACTAGTCCGTAACTTGAAAGTATTTCGATTTCTTGGCTTTATATATCTTGTGGAAAGGACGA
AACTTTACAGGACCTTCAGACCTC
