>Addgene plasmid #143872 | TFORF2172 | depositor partial sequence | sequence record 283744 | Barcode
AACTTTACAGGACCTTCAGACCTC
